>Addgene plasmid #75639 | EIF2AK2 gRNA (BRDN0001148668) | addgene full sequence | sequence record 184272 | Addgene Assembled Sequence
CCCGGGTGCAAAGATGGATAAAGTTTTAAACAGAGAGGAATCTTTGCAGCTAATGGACCTTCTAGGTCTT
GAAAGGAGTGGGAATTGGCTCCGGTGCCCGTCAGTGGGCAGAGCGCACATCGCCCACAGTCCCCGAGAAG
TTGGGGGGAGGGGTCGGCAATTGATCCGGTGCCTAGAGAAGGTGGCGCGGGGTAAACTGGGAAAGTGATG
TCGTGTACTGGCTCCGCCTTTTTCCCGAGGGTGGGGGAGAACCGTATATAAGTGCAGTAGTCGCCGTGAA
CGTTCTTTTTCGCAACGGGTTTGCCGCCAGAACACAGGTAAGTGCCGTGTGTGGTTCCCGCGGGCCTGGC
CTCTTTACGGGTTATGGCCCTTGCGTGCCTTGAATTACTTCCACCTGGCTGCAGTACGTGATTCTTGATC
CCGAGCTTCGGGTTGGAAGTGGGTGGGAGAGTTCGAGGCCTTGCGCTTAAGGAGCCCCTTCGCCTCGTGC
TTGAGTTGAGGCCTGGCCTGGGCGCTGGGGCCGCCGCGTGCGAATCTGGTGGCACCTTCGCGCCTGTCTC
GCTGCTTTCGATAAGTCTCTAGCCATTTAAAATTTTTGATGACCTGCTGCGACGCTTTTTTTCTGGCAAG
ATAGTCTTGTAAATGCGGGCCAAGATCTGCACACTGGTATTTCGGTTTTTGGGGCCGCGGGCGGCGACGG
GGCCCGTGCGTCCCAGCGCACATGTTCGGCGAGGCGGGGCCTGCGAGCGCGGCCACCGAGAATCGGACGG
GGGTAGTCTCAAGCTGGCCGGCCTGCTCTGGTGCCTGGCCTCGCGCCGCCGTGTATCGCCCCGCCCTGGG
CGGCAAGGCTGGCCCGGTCGGCACCAGTTGCGTGAGCGGAAAGATGGCCGCTTCCCGGCCCTGCTGCAGG
GAGCTCAAAATGGAGGACGCGGCGCTCGGGAGAGCGGGCGGGTGAGTCACCCACACAAAGGAAAAGGGCC
TTTCCGTCCTCAGCCGTCGCTTCATGTGACTCCACGGAGTACCGGGCGCCGTCCAGGCACCTCGATTAGT
TCTCGAGCTTTTGGAGTACGTCGTCTTTAGGTTGGGGGGAGGGGTTTTATGCGATGGAGTTTCCCCACAC
TGAGTGGGTGGAGACTGAAGTTAGGCCAGCTTGGCACTTGATGTAATTCTCCTTGGAATTTGCCCTTTTT
GAGTTTGGATCTTGGTTCATTCTCAAGCCTCAGACAGTGGTTCAAAGTTTTTTTCTTCCATTTCAGGTGT
CGTGACGTACGGCCACCATGACCGAGTACAAGCCCACGGTGCGCCTCGCCACCCGCGACGACGTCCCCAG
GGCCGTACGCACCCTCGCCGCCGCGTTCGCCGACTACCCCGCCACGCGCCACACCGTCGATCCGGACCGC
CACATCGAGCGGGTCACCGAGCTGCAAGAACTCTTCCTCACGCGCGTCGGGCTCGACATCGGCAAGGTGT
GGGTCGCGGACGACGGCGCCGCCGTGGCGGTCTGGACCACGCCGGAGAGCGTCGAAGCGGGGGCGGTGTT
CGCCGAGATCGGCCCGCGCATGGCCGAGTTGAGCGGTTCCCGGCTGGCCGCGCAGCAACAGATGGAAGGC
CTCCTGGCGCCGCACCGGCCCAAGGAGCCCGCGTGGTTCCTGGCCACCGTCGGAGTCTCGCCCGACCACC
AGGGCAAGGGTCTGGGCAGCGCCGTCGTGCTCCCCGGAGTGGAGGCGGCCGAGCGCGCCGGGGTGCCCGC
CTTCCTGGAGACCTCCGCGCCCCGCAACCTCCCCTTCTACGAGCGGCTCGGCTTCACCGTCACCGCCGAC
GTCGAGGTGCCCGAAGGACCGCGCACCTGGTGCATGACCCGCAAGCCCGGTGCCTGAACGCGTTAAGTCG
ACAATCAACCTCTGGATTACAAAATTTGTGAAAGATTGACTGGTATTCTTAACTATGTTGCTCCTTTTAC
GCTATGTGGATACGCTGCTTTAATGCCTTTGTATCATGCTATTGCTTCCCGTATGGCTTTCATTTTCTCC
TCCTTGTATAAATCCTGGTTGCTGTCTCTTTATGAGGAGTTGTGGCCCGTTGTCAGGCAACGTGGCGTGG
TGTGCACTGTGTTTGCTGACGCAACCCCCACTGGTTGGGGCATTGCCACCACCTGTCAGCTCCTTTCCGG
GACTTTCGCTTTCCCCCTCCCTATTGCCACGGCGGAACTCATCGCCGCCTGCCTTGCCCGCTGCTGGACA
GGGGCTCGGCTGTTGGGCACTGACAATTCCGTGGTGTTGTCGGGGAAATCATCGTCCTTTCCTTGGCTGC
TCGCCTGTGTTGCCACCTGGATTCTGCGCGGGACGTCCTTCTGCTACGTCCCTTCGGCCCTCAATCCAGC
GGACCTTCCTTCCCGCGGCCTGCTGCCGGCTCTGCGGCCTCTTCCGCGTCTTCGCCTTCGCCCTCAGACG
AGTCGGATCTCCCTTTGGGCCGCCTCCCCGCGTCGACTTTAAGACCAATGACTTACAAGGCAGCTGTAGA
TCTTAGCCACTTTTTAAAAGAAAAGGGGGGACTGGAAGGGCTAATTCACTCCCAACGAAGACAAGATCTG
CTTTTTGCTTGTACTGGGTCTCTCTGGTTAGACCAGATCTGAGCCTGGGAGCTCTCTGGCTAACTAGGGA
ACCCACTGCTTAAGCCTCAATAAAGCTTGCCTTGAGTGCTTCAAGTAGTGTGTGCCCGTCTGTTGTGTGA
CTCTGGTAACTAGAGATCCCTCAGACCCTTTTAGTCAGTGTGGAAAATCTCTAGCAGTACGTATAGTAGT
TCATGTCATCTTATTATTCAGTATTTATAACTTGCAAAGAAATGAATATCAGAGAGTGAGAGGAACTTGT
TTATTGCAGCTTATAATGGTTACAAATAAAGCAATAGCATCACAAATTTCACAAATAAAGCATTTTTTTC
ACTGCATTCTAGTTGTGGTTTGTCCAAACTCATCAATGTATCTTATCATGTCTGGCTCTAGCTATCCCGC
CCCTAACTCCGCCCATCCCGCCCCTAACTCCGCCCAGTTCCGCCCATTCTCCGCCCCATGGCTGACTAAT
TTTTTTTATTTATGCAGAGGCCGAGGCCGCCTCGGCCTCTGAGCTATTCCAGAAGTAGTGAGGAGGCTTT
TTTGGAGGCCTAGGGACGTACCCAATTCGCCCTATAGTGAGTCGTATTACGCGCGCTCACTGGCCGTCGT
TTTACAACGTCGTGACTGGGAAAACCCTGGCGTTACCCAACTTAATCGCCTTGCAGCACATCCCCCTTTC
GCCAGCTGGCGTAATAGCGAAGAGGCCCGCACCGATCGCCCTTCCCAACAGTTGCGCAGCCTGAATGGCG
AATGGG
[124 nt withheld, positions 3367-3490]
C
[91 nt withheld, positions 3492-3582]
A
[49 nt withheld, positions 3584-3632]
CCTTTGACGTTGGAGTCCACGTTCTTT
[37 nt withheld, positions 3660-3696]
ACCCTATCTCGGTCTATTCTTTTGATTTATAAGGGATTTTGCCGATTTCGGCCTATTGGTTAAAAAATGA
GCTGATTTAACAAAAATTTAACGCGAATTTTAACAAAATATTAACGCTTACAATTTAGGTGGCACTTTTC
GGGGAAATGTGCGCGGAACCCCTATTTGTTTATTTTTCTAAATACATTCAAATATGTATCCGCTCATGAG
ACAATAACCCTGATAAATGCTTCAATAATATTGAAAAAGGAAGAGTATGAGTATTCAACATTTCCGTGTC
GCCCTTATTCCCTTTTTTGCGGCATTTTGCCTTCCTGTTTTTGCTCACCCAGAAACGCTGGTGAAAGTAA
AAGATGCTGAAGATCAGTTGGGTGCACGAGTGGGTTACATCGAACTGGATCTCAACAGCGGTAAGATCCT
TGAGAGTTTTCGCCCCGAAGAACGTTTTCCAATGATGAGCACTTTTAAAGTTCTGCTATGTGGCGCGGTA
TTATCCCGTATTGACGCCGGGCAAGAGCAACTCGGTCGCCGCATACACTATTCTCAGAATGACTTGGTTG
AGTACTCACCAGTCACAGAAAAGCATCTTACGGATGGCATGACAGTAAGAGAATTATGCAGTGCTGCCAT
AACCATGAGTGATAACACTGCGGCCAACTTACTTCTGACAACGATCGGAGGACCGAAGGAGCTAACCGCT
TTTTTGCACAACATGGGGGATCATGTAACTCGCCTTGATCGTTGGGAACCGGAGCTGAATGAAGCCATAC
CAAACGACGAGCGTGACACCACGATGCCTGTAGCAATGGCAACAACGTTGCGCAAACTATTAACTGGCGA
ACTACTTACTCTAGCTTCCCGGCAACAATTAATAGACTGGATGGAGGCGGATAAAGTTGCAGGACCACTT
CTGCGCTCGGCCCTTCCGGCTGGCTGGTTTATTGCTGATAAATCTGGAGCCGGTGAGCGTGGGTCTCGCG
GTATCATTGCAGCACTGGGGCCAGATGGTAAGCCCTCCCGTATCGTAGTTATCTACACGACGGGGAGTCA
GGCAACTATGGATGAACGAAATAGACAGATCGCTGAGATAGGTGCCTCACTGATTAAGCATTGGTAACTG
TCAGACCAAGTTTACTCATATATACTTTAGATTGATTTAAAACTTCATTTTTAATTTAAAAGGATCTAGG
TGAAGATCCTTTTTGATAATCTCATGACCAAAATCCCTTAACGTGAGTTTTCGTTCCACTGAGCGTCAGA
CCCCGTAGAAAAGATCAAAGGATCTTCTTGAGATCCTTTTTTTCTGCGCGTAATCTGCTGCTTGCAAACA
AAAAAACCACCGCTACCAGCGGTGGTTTGTTTGCCGGATCAAGAGCTACCAACTCTTTTTCCGAAGGTAA
CTGGCTTCAGCAGAGCGCAGATACCAAATACTGTTCTTCTAGTGTAGCCGTAGTTAGGCCACCACTTCAA
GAACTCTGTAGCACCGCCTACATACCTCGCTCTGCTAATCCTGTTACCAGTGGCTGCTGCCAGTGGCGAT
AAGTCGTGTCTTACCGGGTTGGACTCAAGACGATAGTTACCGGATAAGGCGCAGCGGTCGGGCTGAACGG
GGGGTTCGTGCACACAGCCCAGCTTGGAGCGAACGACCTACACCGAACTGAGATACCTACAGCGTGAGCT
ATGAGAAAGCGCCACGCTTCCCGAAGGGAGAAAGGCGGACAGGTATCCGGTAAGCGGCAGGGTCGGAACA
GGAGAGCGCACGAGGGAGCTTCCAGGGGGAAACGCCTGGTATCTTTATAGTCCTGTCGGGTTTCGCCACC
TCTGACTTGAGCGTCGATTTTTGTGATGCTCGTCAGGGGGGCGGAGCCTATGGAAAAACGCCAGCAACGC
GGCCTTTTTACGGTTCCTGGCCTTTTGCTGGCCTTTTGCTCACATGTTCTTTCCTGCGTTATCCCCTGAT
TCTGTGGATAACCGTATTACCGCCTTTGAGTGAGCTGATACCGCTCGCCGCAGCCGAACGACCGAGCGCA
GCGAGTCAGTGAGCGAGGAAGCGGAAGAGCGCCCAATACGCAAACCGCCTCTCCCCGCGCGTTGGCCGAT
TCATTAATGCAGCTGGCACGACAGGTTTCCCGACTGGAAAGCGGGCAGTGAGCGCAACGCAATTAATGTG
AGTTAGCTCACTCATTAGGCACCCCAGGCTTTACACTTTATGCTTCCGGCTCGTATGTTGTGTGGAATTG
TGAGCGGATAACAATTTCACACAGGAAACAGCTATGACCATGATTACGCCAAGCGCGCAATTAACCCTCA
CTAAAGGGAACAAAAGCTGGAGCTGCAAGCTTAATGTAGTCTTATGCAATACTCTTGTAGTCTTGCAACA
TGGTAACGATGAGTTAGCAACATGCCTTACAAGGAGAGAAAAAGCACCGTGCATGCCGATTGGTGGAAGT
AAGGTGGTACGATCGTGCCTTATTAGGAAGGCAACAGACGGGTCTGACATGGATTGGACGAACCACTGAA
TTGCCGCATTGCAGAGATATTGTATTTAAGTGCCTAGCTCGATACATAAACGGGTCTCTCTGGTTAGACC
AGATCTGAGCCTGGGAGCTCTCTGGCTAACTAGGGAACCCACTGCTTAAGCCTCAATAAAGCTTGCCTTG
AGTGCTTCAAGTAGTGTGTGCCCGTCTGTTGTGTGACTCTGGTAACTAGAGATCCCTCAGACCCTTTTAG
TCAGTGTGGAAAATCTCTAGCAGTGGCGCCCGAACAGGGACTTGAAAGCGAAAGGGAAACCAGAGGAGCT
CTCTCGACGCAGGACTCGGCTTGCTGAAGCGCGCACGGCAAGAGGCGAGGGGCGGCGACTGGTGAGTACG
CCAAAAATTTTGACTAGCGGAGGCTAGAAGGAGAGAGATGGGTGCGAGAGCGTCAGTATTAAGCGGGGGA
GAATTAGATCGCGATGGGAAAAAATTCGGTTAAGGCCAGGGGGAAAGAAAAAATATAAATTAAAACATAT
AGTATGGGCAAGCAGGGAGCTAGAACGATTCGCAGTTAATCCTGGCCTGTTAGAAACATCAGAAGGCTGT
AGACAAATACTGGGACAGCTACAACCATCCCTTCAGACAGGATCAGAAGAACTTAGATCATTATATAATA
CAGTAGCAACCCTCTATTGTGTGCATCAAAGGATAGAGATAAAAGACACCAAGGAAGCTTTAGACAAGAT
AGAGGAAGAGCAAAACAAAAGTAAGACCACCGCACAGCAAGCGGCCGCTGATCTTCAGACCTGGAGGAGG
AGATATGAGGGACAATTGGAGAAGTGAATTATATAAATATAAAGTAGTAAAAATTGAACCATTAGGAGTA
GCACCCACCAAGGCAAAGAGAAGAGTGGTGCAGAGAGAAAAAAGAGCAGTGGGAATAGGAGCTTTGTTCC
TTGGGTTCTTGGGAGCAGCAGGAAGCACTATGGGCGCAGCGTCAATGACGCTGACGGTACAGGCCAGACA
ATTATTGTCTGGTATAGTGCAGCAGCAGAACAATTTGCTGAGGGCTATTGAGGCGCAACAGCATCTGTTG
CAACTCACAGTCTGGGGCATCAAGCAGCTCCAGGCAAGAATCCTGGCTGTGGAAAGATACCTAAAGGATC
AACAGCTCCTGGGGATTTGGGGTTGCTCTGGAAAACTCATTTGCACCACTGCTGTGCCTTGGAATGCTAG
TTGGAGTAATAAATCTCTGGAACAGATTTGGAATCACACGACCTGGATGGAGTGGGACAGAGAAATTAAC
AATTACACAAGCTTAATACACTCCTTAATTGAAGAATCGCAAAACCAGCAAGAAAAGAATGAACAAGAAT
TATTGGAATTAGATAAATGGGCAAGTTTGTGGAATTGGTTTAACATAACAAATTGGCTGTGGTATATAAA
ATTATTCATAATGATAGTAGGAGGCTTGGTAGGTTTAAGAATAGTTTTTGCTGTACTTTCTATAGTGAAT
AGAGTTAGGCAGGGATATTCACCATTATCGTTTCAGACCCACCTCCCAACCCCGAGGGGACCCAGAGAGG
GCCTATTTCCCATGATTCCTTCATATTTGCATATACGATACAAGGCTGTTAGAGAGATAATTAGAATTAA
TTTGACTGTAAACACAAAGATATTAGTACAAAATACGTGACGTAGAAAGTAATAATTTCTTGGGTAGTTT
GCAGTTTTAAAATTATGTTTTAAAATGGACTATCATATGCTTACCGTAACTTGAAAGTATTTCGATTTCT
TGGCTTTATATATCTTGTGGAAAGGACGAAACACCGAAAGGCAATACGTACCACTGGTTTTAGAGCTAGA
AATAGCAAGTTAAAATAAGGCTAGTCCGTTATCAACTTGAAAAAGTGGCACCGAGTCGGTGCTTTTTTAA
GCTTGGCGTAACTAGATCTTGAGACAAATGGCAGTATTCATCCACAATTTTAAAAGAAAAGGGGGGATTG
GGGGGTACAGTGCAGGGGAAAGAATAGTAGACATAATAGCAACAGACATACAAACTAAAGAATTACAAAA
ACAAATTACAAAAATTCAAAATTTTCGGGTTTATTACAGGGACAGCAGAGATCCACTTTGGCGCCGGCTC
GAGGGGG
Features (pLannotate 1.2.2; 29 found; start..end, strand, type, name):
     14..80      +  CDS            small t antigen (fragment): SV40 (simian virus 40) small t antigen
    106..317     +  promoter       EF-1α core promoter: core promoter for human elongation factor EF-1α
    318..1256    +  intron         EF-1α intron A: intron upstream of the start codon of human EF-1α
   1278..1877    +  CDS            PuroR (fragment): puromycin N-acetyltransferase; pac from Streptomyces; confers resistance to puromycin
   1893..2481    +  misc_feature   WPRE: woodchuck hepatitis virus posttranscriptional regulatory element
   2532..2551    +  misc_feature   cPPT/CTS (fragment): central polypurine tract and central termination sequence of HIV-1
   2553..2786    +  LTR            3' LTR (ΔU3): self-inactivating 3' long terminal repeat (LTR) from HIV-1
   2864..2985    +  polyA_signal   SV40 poly(A) signal: SV40 polyadenylation signal
   3025..3160    +  rep_origin     SV40 ori: SV40 origin of replication
   3181..3199    -  promoter       T7 promoter: promoter for bacteriophage T7 RNA polymerase
   3207..3362    +  CDS            lacZα (fragment): LacZα fragment of β-galactosidase; lacZ fragment
   3367..3795    +  rep_origin     f1 ori (sequence partly withheld): f1 bacteriophage origin of replication; arrow indicates direction of (+) strand synthesis
   3848..3952    +  promoter       AmpR promoter: bla
   3953..4813    +  CDS            AmpR: β-lactamase; bla; confers resistance to ampicillin, carbenicillin, and related antibiotics
   4984..5572    +  rep_origin     ori: high-copy-number ColE1/pMB1/pBR322/pUC origin of replication
   5755..5847    +  CDS            lacI (fragment): lac repressor; lacI; The lac repressor binds to the lac operator to inhibit transcription in E. coli. This inhibition can be relieved by adding lactose or isopropyl-β-D-thiogalactopyranoside (IPTG).
   5860..5881    +  protein_bind   CAP binding site: CAP binding activates transcription in the presence of cAMP. E. coli catabolite activator protein
   5896..5926    +  promoter       lac promoter: promoter for the E. coli lac operon
   5934..5950    +  protein_bind   lac operator: The lac repressor binds to the lac operator to inhibit transcription in E. coli. This inhibition can be relieved by adding lactose or isopropyl-β-D-thiogalactopyranoside (IPTG). lac repressor encoded by lacI
   5995..6013    +  promoter       T3 promoter: promoter for bacteriophage T3 RNA polymerase
   6041..6267    +  promoter       RSV promoter: Rous sarcoma virus enhancer/promoter
   6268..6448    +  LTR            5' LTR (truncated): truncated 5' long terminal repeat (LTR) from HIV-1
   6495..6620    +  misc_feature   HIV-1 Ψ: packaging signal of human immunodeficiency virus type 1
   6604..6967    +  CDS            HIV-1 gag (fragment): gag protein from human immunodeficiency virus 1; gag
   7113..7346    +  misc_feature   RRE: The Rev response element (RRE) of HIV-1 allows for Rev-dependent mRNA export from the nucleus to the cytoplasm.
   7723..7749    +  CDS            Rev (fragment): human immunodeficiency virus 1 (HIV-1) Rev protein; rev; enhances nuclear export of unspliced and incompletely spliced viral mRNAs
   7753..7993    +  promoter       U6 promoter: RNA polymerase III promoter for human U6 snRNA
   8023..8098    +  misc_RNA       gRNA scaffold: guide RNA scaffold for the Streptococcus pyogenes CRISPR/Cas9 system
   8154..8271    +  misc_feature   cPPT/CTS: central polypurine tract and central termination sequence of HIV-1
