[The description below was written by a language model from this plasmid's Addgene catalogue record and pLannotate feature annotations shown in this document.]
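Description:
EIF2AK2 gRNA (BRDN0001148668) is a third-generation lentiviral CRISPR guide plasmid built on the lentiGuide-Puro backbone and designed to target human EIF2AK2, the gene encoding the kinase also known as PKR. It is propagated in E. coli as a high-copy plasmid using a ColE1/pUC-type origin and an ampicillin resistance gene (β-lactamase). The backbone also carries an f1 origin, an SV40 origin and poly(A) signal, and remnants of lac and phage-promoter cloning elements.

The viral transfer cassette begins with an RSV promoter fused to a truncated HIV-1 5' LTR, which makes genomic RNA production Tat-independent. This is followed by the Ψ packaging signal with a partial gag sequence and the Rev response element for Rev-dependent nuclear export. Within the provirus, a human U6 RNA polymerase III promoter drives the 20-nt EIF2AK2 spacer joined to the Streptococcus pyogenes Cas9 guide RNA scaffold. A cPPT/CTS element sits downstream of the scaffold to aid nuclear import of the viral genome. A separate EF-1α promoter with its intron A expresses puromycin N-acetyltransferase, allowing selection of transduced mammalian cells. WPRE enhances transcript expression, and the cassette ends with a self-inactivating ΔU3 3' LTR.

The plasmid does not encode Cas9, so it must be used with a separate Cas9 vector or in cells that already express Cas9. According to the depositor comments, the guide was designed against three EIF2AK2 reference transcripts and belongs to a human kinome gRNA collection. It is typically used for lentiviral delivery of the guide to disrupt EIF2AK2 by Cas9 cleavage.
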