Addgene plasmid #75639: EIF2AK2 gRNA (BRDN0001148668)
Purpose: 3rd generation lentiviral gRNA plasmid targeting human EIF2AK2
Depositing lab: John Doench & David Root. Depositing organization: Broad Institute. Publication: Optimized sgRNA design to maximize activity and minimize off-target effects of CRISPR-Cas9. Doench JG, Fusi N, Sullender M, Hegde M, Vaimberg EW, Donovan KF, Smith I, Tothova Z, Wilen C, Orchard R, Virgin HW, Listgarten J, Root DE. Nat Biotechnol. 2016 Jan 18. doi: 10.1038/nbt.3437. PubMed 26780180.
Backbone
  Vector backbone: lentiGuide-Puro
  Backbone manufacturer: Zhang Lab (Addgene plasmid # 52963)
  Vector type: Mammalian Expression, Lentiviral, CRISPR
  Selectable markers: Puromycin
Growth in bacteria
  Bacterial resistance: Ampicillin, 100 μg/mL
  Growth temperature: 37°C
  Growth strain: DH5alpha
  Copy number: High Copy
Gene/Insert
  Gene/Insert name: EIF2AK2 (alt name: NM_001135651.2)
  gRNA/shRNA sequence: AAAGGCAATACGTACCACTG
  Species: H. sapiens (human)
  Entrez Gene: EIF2AK2 (a.k.a. DYT33, EIF2AK1, LEUDEN, PKR, PPP1R83, PRKR)
  Promoter: hU6
  Cloning method: Unknown
  Sequencing primers: 5′ U6-F; 3′ pS2-R
Terms and licenses: Academic/Nonprofit Terms; Industry Terms: Not Available to Industry
Depositor comments: The gRNA was designed to target the following Genbank reference sequence(s): NM_001135651.2,NM_001135652.2,NM_002759.3. Note that this plasmid does NOT contain Cas9. It should be used in conjunction with lentiCas9-Blast (Addgene #52962) or otherwise with cell lines already expressing Cas9. Browse the full kinome gRNA library at http://www.addgene.org/pooled-library/broadgpp-human-kinome/ or visit http://www.broadinstitute.org/rnai/public/ for detailed protocols and information.
How to cite: EIF2AK2 gRNA (BRDN0001148668) was a gift from John Doench & David Root (Addgene plasmid # 75639 ; http://n2t.net/addgene:75639 ; RRID:Addgene_75639)
