>Addgene plasmid #75639 | EIF2AK2 gRNA (BRDN0001148668) | depositor partial sequence | sequence record 143099 | Target Sequence
AAAGGCAATACGTACCACTG
