>Addgene plasmid #75639 | EIF2AK2 gRNA (BRDN0001148668) | addgene partial sequence | sequence record 184271 | hU6-F
AGAAAGTAATAATTTCTTGGGTAGTTTGCAGTTTTAAAATTATGTTTTAAAATGGACTATCATATGCTTA
CCGTAACTTGAAAGTATTTCGATTTCTTGGCTTTATATATCTTGTGGAAAGGACGAAACACCGAAAGGCA
ATACGTACCACTGGTTTTAGAGCTAGAAATAGCAAGTTAAAATAAGGCTAGTCCGTTATCAACTTGAAAA
AGTGGCACCGAGTCGGTGCTTTTTTAAGCTTGGCGTAACTAGATCTTGAGACAAATGGCAGTATTCATCC
ACAATTTTAAAAGAAAAGGGGGGATTGGGGGGTACAGTGCAGGGGAAAGAATAGTAGACATAATAGCAAC
AGACATACAAACTAAAGAATTACAAAAACAAATTACAAAAATTCAAAATTTTCGGGTTTATTACAGGGAC
AGCAGAGATCCACTTTGGCGCCGGCTCGAGGGGGCCCGGGTGCAAAGATGGATAAAGTTTTAAACAGAGA
GGAATCTTTGCAGCTAATGGACCTTCTAGGTCTTGAAAGGAGTGGGAATTGGCTCCGGTGCCCGTCAGTG
GGCAGAGCGC
